>Addgene plasmid #113779 | pZFP3.1.0-gDNA | depositor full sequence | sequence record 214740 | Full Sequence
TAGAGCTAGAAATAGCAAGTTAAAATAAGGCTAGTCCGTTATCAACTTGAAAAAGTGGCACCGAGTCGGT
GCTTTTTTGTTTTAGAGCTAGAAATAGCAAGTTAAAATAAGGCTAGTCCGTTTTTAGCGCGTGCGCCAAT
TCTGCAGACAAATGGCTCTAGAGGTACCCGTTACATAACTTACGGTAAATGGCCCGCCTGGCTGACCGCC
CAACGACCCCCGCCCATTGACGTCAATAGTAACGCCAATAGGGACTTTCCATTGACGTCAATGGGTGGAG
TATTTACGGTAAACTGCCCACTTGGCAGTACATCAAGTGTATCATATGCCAAGTACGCCCCCTATTGACG
TCAATGACGGTAAATGGCCCGCCTGGCATTGTGCCCAGTACATGACCTTATGGGACTTTCCTACTTGGCA
GTACATCTACGTATTAGTCATCGCTATTACCATGGTCGAGGTGAGCCCCACGTTCTGCTTCACTCTCCCC
ATCTCCCCCCCCTCCCCACCCCCAATTTTGTATTTATTTATTTTTTAATTATTTTGTGCAGCGATGGGGG
CGGGGGGGGGGGGGGGGCGCGCGCCAGGCGGGGCGGGGCGGGGCGAGGGGCGGGGCGGGGCGAGGCGGAG
AGGTGCGGCGGCAGCCAATCAGAGCGGCGCGCTCCGAAAGTTTCCTTTTATGGCGAGGCGGCGGCGGCGG
CGGCCCTATAAAAAGCGAAGCGCGCGGCGGGCGGGAGTCGCTGCGACGCTGCCTTCGCCCCGTGCCCCGC
TCCGCCGCCGCCTCGCGCCGCCCGCCCCGGCTCTGACTGACCGCGTTACTCCCACAGGTGAGCGGGCGGG
ACGGCCCTTCTCCTCCGGGCTGTAATTAGCTGAGCAAGAGGTAAGGGTTTAAGGGATGGTTGGTTGGTGG
GGTATTAATGTTTAATTACCTGGAGCACCTGCCTGAAATCACTTTTTTTCAGGTTGGACCGGTGCCACCA
TGGACTATAAGGACCACGACGGAGACTACAAGGATCATGATATTGATTACAAAGACGATGACGATAAGAT
GGCCCCAAAGAAGAAGCGGAAGGTCGGTATCCACGGAGTCCCAGCAGCCGACAAGAAGTACAGCATCGGC
CTGGACATCGGCACCAACTCTGTGGGCTGGGCCGTGATCACCGACGAGTACAAGGTGCCCAGCAAGAAAT
TCAAGGTGCTGGGCAACACCGACCGGCACAGCATCAAGAAGAACCTGATCGGAGCCCTGCTGTTCGACAG
CGGCGAAACAGCCGAGGCCACCCGGCTGAAGAGAACCGCCAGAAGAAGATACACCAGACGGAAGAACCGG
ATCTGCTATCTGCAAGAGATCTTCAGCAACGAGATGGCCAAGGTGGACGACAGCTTCTTCCACAGACTGG
AAGAGTCCTTCCTGGTGGAAGAGGATAAGAAGCACGAGCGGCACCCCATCTTCGGCAACATCGTGGACGA
GGTGGCCTACCACGAGAAGTACCCCACCATCTACCACCTGAGAAAGAAACTGGTGGACAGCACCGACAAG
GCCGACCTGCGGCTGATCTATCTGGCCCTGGCCCACATGATCAAGTTCCGGGGCCACTTCCTGATCGAGG
GCGACCTGAACCCCGACAACAGCGACGTGGACAAGCTGTTCATCCAGCTGGTGCAGACCTACAACCAGCT
GTTCGAGGAAAACCCCATCAACGCCAGCGGCGTGGACGCCAAGGCCATCCTGTCTGCCAGACTGAGCAAG
AGCAGACGGCTGGAAAATCTGATCGCCCAGCTGCCCGGCGAGAAGAAGAATGGCCTGTTCGGAAACCTGA
TTGCCCTGAGCCTGGGCCTGACCCCCAACTTCAAGAGCAACTTCGACCTGGCCGAGGATGCCAAACTGCA
GCTGAGCAAGGACACCTACGACGACGACCTGGACAACCTGCTGGCCCAGATCGGCGACCAGTACGCCGAC
CTGTTTCTGGCCGCCAAGAACCTGTCCGACGCCATCCTGCTGAGCGACATCCTGAGAGTGAACACCGAGA
TCACCAAGGCCCCCCTGAGCGCCTCTATGATCAAGAGATACGACGAGCACCACCAGGACCTGACCCTGCT
GAAAGCTCTCGTGCGGCAGCAGCTGCCTGAGAAGTACAAAGAGATTTTCTTCGACCAGAGCAAGAACGGC
TACGCCGGCTACATTGACGGCGGAGCCAGCCAGGAAGAGTTCTACAAGTTCATCAAGCCCATCCTGGAAA
AGATGGACGGCACCGAGGAACTGCTCGTGAAGCTGAACAGAGAGGACCTGCTGCGGAAGCAGCGGACCTT
CGACAACGGCAGCATCCCCCACCAGATCCACCTGGGAGAGCTGCACGCCATTCTGCGGCGGCAGGAAGAT
TTTTACCCATTCCTGAAGGACAACCGGGAAAAGATCGAGAAGATCCTGACCTTCCGCATCCCCTACTACG
TGGGCCCTCTGGCCAGGGGAAACAGCAGATTCGCCTGGATGACCAGAAAGAGCGAGGAAACCATCACCCC
CTGGAACTTCGAGGAAGTGGTGGACAAGGGCGCTTCCGCCCAGAGCTTCATCGAGCGGATGACCAACTTC
GATAAGAACCTGCCCAACGAGAAGGTGCTGCCCAAGCACAGCCTGCTGTACGAGTACTTCACCGTGTATA
ACGAGCTGACCAAAGTGAAATACGTGACCGAGGGAATGAGAAAGCCCGCCTTCCTGAGCGGCGAGCAGAA
AAAGGCCATCGTGGACCTGCTGTTCAAGACCAACCGGAAAGTGACCGTGAAGCAGCTGAAAGAGGACTAC
TTCAAGAAAATCGAGTGCTTCGACTCCGTGGAAATCTCCGGCGTGGAAGATCGGTTCAACGCCTCCCTGG
GCACATACCACGATCTGCTGAAAATTATCAAGGACAAGGACTTCCTGGACAATGAGGAAAACGAGGACAT
TCTGGAAGATATCGTGCTGACCCTGACACTGTTTGAGGACAGAGAGATGATCGAGGAACGGCTGAAAACC
TATGCCCACCTGTTCGACGACAAAGTGATGAAGCAGCTGAAGCGGCGGAGATACACCGGCTGGGGCAGGC
TGAGCCGGAAGCTGATCAACGGCATCCGGGACAAGCAGTCCGGCAAGACAATCCTGGATTTCCTGAAGTC
CGACGGCTTCGCCAACAGAAACTTCATGCAGCTGATCCACGACGACAGCCTGACCTTTAAAGAGGACATC
CAGAAAGCCCAGGTGTCCGGCCAGGGCGATAGCCTGCACGAGCACATTGCCAATCTGGCCGGCAGCCCCG
CCATTAAGAAGGGCATCCTGCAGACAGTGAAGGTGGTGGACGAGCTCGTGAAAGTGATGGGCCGGCACAA
GCCCGAGAACATCGTGATCGAAATGGCCAGAGAGAACCAGACCACCCAGAAGGGACAGAAGAACAGCCGC
GAGAGAATGAAGCGGATCGAAGAGGGCATCAAAGAGCTGGGCAGCCAGATCCTGAAAGAACACCCCGTGG
AAAACACCCAGCTGCAGAACGAGAAGCTGTACCTGTACTACCTGCAGAATGGGCGGGATATGTACGTGGA
CCAGGAACTGGACATCAACCGGCTGTCCGACTACGATGTGGACCATATCGTGCCTCAGAGCTTTCTGAAG
GACGACTCCATCGACAACAAGGTGCTGACCAGAAGCGACAAGAACCGGGGCAAGAGCGACAACGTGCCCT
CCGAAGAGGTCGTGAAGAAGATGAAGAACTACTGGCGGCAGCTGCTGAACGCCAAGCTGATTACCCAGAG
AAAGTTCGACAATCTGACCAAGGCCGAGAGAGGCGGCCTGAGCGAACTGGATAAGGCCGGCTTCATCAAG
AGACAGCTGGTGGAAACCCGGCAGATCACAAAGCACGTGGCACAGATCCTGGACTCCCGGATGAACACTA
AGTACGACGAGAATGACAAGCTGATCCGGGAAGTGAAAGTGATCACCCTGAAGTCCAAGCTGGTGTCCGA
TTTCCGGAAGGATTTCCAGTTTTACAAAGTGCGCGAGATCAACAACTACCACCACGCCCACGACGCCTAC
CTGAACGCCGTCGTGGGAACCGCCCTGATCAAAAAGTACCCTAAGCTGGAAAGCGAGTTCGTGTACGGCG
ACTACAAGGTGTACGACGTGCGGAAGATGATCGCCAAGAGCGAGCAGGAAATCGGCAAGGCTACCGCCAA
GTACTTCTTCTACAGCAACATCATGAACTTTTTCAAGACCGAGATTACCCTGGCCAACGGCGAGATCCGG
AAGCGGCCTCTGATCGAGACAAACGGCGAAACCGGGGAGATCGTGTGGGATAAGGGCCGGGATTTTGCCA
CCGTGCGGAAAGTGCTGAGCATGCCCCAAGTGAATATCGTGAAAAAGACCGAGGTGCAGACAGGCGGCTT
CAGCAAAGAGTCTATCCTGCCCAAGAGGAACAGCGATAAGCTGATCGCCAGAAAGAAGGACTGGGACCCT
AAGAAGTACGGCGGCTTCGACAGCCCCACCGTGGCCTATTCTGTGCTGGTGGTGGCCAAAGTGGAAAAGG
GCAAGTCCAAGAAACTGAAGAGTGTGAAAGAGCTGCTGGGGATCACCATCATGGAAAGAAGCAGCTTCGA
GAAGAATCCCATCGACTTTCTGGAAGCCAAGGGCTACAAAGAAGTGAAAAAGGACCTGATCATCAAGCTG
CCTAAGTACTCCCTGTTCGAGCTGGAAAACGGCCGGAAGAGAATGCTGGCCTCTGCCGGCGAACTGCAGA
AGGGAAACGAACTGGCCCTGCCCTCCAAATATGTGAACTTCCTGTACCTGGCCAGCCACTATGAGAAGCT
GAAGGGCTCCCCCGAGGATAATGAGCAGAAACAGCTGTTTGTGGAACAGCACAAGCACTACCTGGACGAG
ATCATCGAGCAGATCAGCGAGTTCTCCAAGAGAGTGATCCTGGCCGACGCTAATCTGGACAAAGTGCTGT
CCGCCTACAACAAGCACCGGGATAAGCCCATCAGAGAGCAGGCCGAGAATATCATCCACCTGTTTACCCT
GACCAATCTGGGAGCCCCTGCCGCCTTCAAGTACTTTGACACCACCATCGACCGGAAGAGGTACACCAGC
ACCAAAGAGGTGCTGGACGCCACCCTGATCCACCAGAGCATCACCGGCCTGTACGAGACACGGATCGACC
TGTCTCAGCTGGGAGGCGACAAAAGGCCGGCGGCCACGAAAAAGGCCGGCCAGGCAAAAAAGAAAAAGTA
AGAATTCCTAGAGCTCGCTGATCAGCCTCGACTGTGCCTTCTAGTTGCCAGCCATCTGTTGTTTGCCCCT
CCCCCGTGCCTTCCTTGACCCTGGAAGGTGCCACTCCCACTGTCCTTTCCTAATAAAATGAGGAAATTGC
ATCGCATTGTCTGAGTAGGTGTCATTCTATTCTGGGGGGTGGGGTGGGGCAGGACAGCAAGGGGGAGGAT
TGGGAAGAGAATAGCAGGCATGCTGGGGAGCGGCCGCAGGAACCCCTAGTGATGGAGTTGGCCACTCCCT
CTCTGCGCGCTCGCTCGCTCACTGAGGCCGGGCGACCAAAGGTCGCCCGACGCCCGGGCTTTGCCCGGGC
GGCCTCAGTGAGCGAGCGAGCGCGCAGCTGCCTGCAGGGGCGCCTGATGCGGTATTTTCTCCTTACGCAT
CTGTGCGGTATTTCACACCGCATA
[142 nt withheld, positions 5695-5836]
C
[141 nt withheld, positions 5838-5978]
CCTTTGACGTTGGAGTCCACGTTCTTT
[37 nt withheld, positions 6006-6042]
ACCCTATCTCGGGCTATTCTTTTGATTTATAAGGGATTTTGCCGATTTCGGCCTATTGGTTAAAAAATGA
GCTGATTTAACAAAAATTTAACGCGAATTTTAACAAAATATTAACGTTTACAATTTTATGGTGCACTCTC
AGTACAATCTGCTCTGATGCCGCATAGTTAAGCCAGCCCCGACACCCGCCAACACCCGCTGACGCGCCCT
GACGGGCTTGTCTGCTCCCGGCATCCGCTTACAGACAAGCTGTGACCGTCTCCGGGAGCTGCATGTGTCA
GAGGTTTTCACCGTCATCACCGAAACGCGCGAGACGAAAGGGCCTCGTGATACGCCTATTTTTATAGGTT
AATGTCATGATAATAATGGTTTCTTAGACGTCAGGTGGCACTTTTCGGGGAAATGTGCGCGGAACCCCTA
TTTGTTTATTTTTCTAAATACATTCAAATATGTATCCGCTCATGAGACAATAACCCTGATAAATGCTTCA
ATAATATTGAAAAAGGAAGAGTATGAGTATTCAACATTTCCGTGTCGCCCTTATTCCCTTTTTTGCGGCA
TTTTGCCTTCCTGTTTTTGCTCACCCAGAAACGCTGGTGAAAGTAAAAGATGCTGAAGATCAGTTGGGTG
CACGAGTGGGTTACATCGAACTGGATCTCAACAGCGGTAAGATCCTTGAGAGTTTTCGCCCCGAAGAACG
TTTTCCAATGATGAGCACTTTTAAAGTTCTGCTATGTGGCGCGGTATTATCCCGTATTGACGCCGGGCAA
GAGCAACTCGGTCGCCGCATACACTATTCTCAGAATGACTTGGTTGAGTACTCACCAGTCACAGAAAAGC
ATCTTACGGATGGCATGACAGTAAGAGAATTATGCAGTGCTGCCATAACCATGAGTGATAACACTGCGGC
CAACTTACTTCTGACAACGATCGGAGGACCGAAGGAGCTAACCGCTTTTTTGCACAACATGGGGGATCAT
GTAACTCGCCTTGATCGTTGGGAACCGGAGCTGAATGAAGCCATACCAAACGACGAGCGTGACACCACGA
TGCCTGTAGCAATGGCAACAACGTTGCGCAAACTATTAACTGGCGAACTACTTACTCTAGCTTCCCGGCA
ACAATTAATAGACTGGATGGAGGCGGATAAAGTTGCAGGACCACTTCTGCGCTCGGCCCTTCCGGCTGGC
TGGTTTATTGCTGATAAATCTGGAGCCGGTGAGCGTGGAAGCCGCGGTATCATTGCAGCACTGGGGCCAG
ATGGTAAGCCCTCCCGTATCGTAGTTATCTACACGACGGGGAGTCAGGCAACTATGGATGAACGAAATAG
ACAGATCGCTGAGATAGGTGCCTCACTGATTAAGCATTGGTAACTGTCAGACCAAGTTTACTCATATATA
CTTTAGATTGATTTAAAACTTCATTTTTAATTTAAAAGGATCTAGGTGAAGATCCTTTTTGATAATCTCA
TGACCAAAATCCCTTAACGTGAGTTTTCGTTCCACTGAGCGTCAGACCCCGTAGAAAAGATCAAAGGATC
TTCTTGAGATCCTTTTTTTCTGCGCGTAATCTGCTGCTTGCAAACAAAAAAACCACCGCTACCAGCGGTG
GTTTGTTTGCCGGATCAAGAGCTACCAACTCTTTTTCCGAAGGTAACTGGCTTCAGCAGAGCGCAGATAC
CAAATACTGTCCTTCTAGTGTAGCCGTAGTTAGGCCACCACTTCAAGAACTCTGTAGCACCGCCTACATA
CCTCGCTCTGCTAATCCTGTTACCAGTGGCTGCTGCCAGTGGCGATAAGTCGTGTCTTACCGGGTTGGAC
TCAAGACGATAGTTACCGGATAAGGCGCAGCGGTCGGGCTGAACGGGGGGTTCGTGCACACAGCCCAGCT
TGGAGCGAACGACCTACACCGAACTGAGATACCTACAGCGTGAGCTATGAGAAAGCGCCACGCTTCCCGA
AGGGAGAAAGGCGGACAGGTATCCGGTAAGCGGCAGGGTCGGAACAGGAGAGCGCACGAGGGAGCTTCCA
GGGGGAAACGCCTGGTATCTTTATAGTCCTGTCGGGTTTCGCCACCTCTGACTTGAGCGTCGATTTTTGT
GATGCTCGTCAGGGGGGCGGAGCCTATGGAAAAACGCCAGCAACGCGGCCTTTTTACGGTTCCTGGCCTT
TTGCTGGCCTTTTGCTCACATGTGAGGGCCTATTTCCCATGATTCCTTCATATTTGCATATACGATACAA
GGCTGTTAGAGAGATAATTGGAATTAATTTGACTGTAAACACAAAGATATTAGTACAAAATACGTGACGT
AGAAAGTAATAATTTCTTGGGTAGTTTGCAGTTTTAAAATTATGTTTTAAAATGGACTATCATATGCTTA
CCGTAACTTGAAAGTATTTCGATTTCTTGGCTTTATATATCTTGTGGAAAGGACGAAACACCTATGGAGT
AATCTGCAAAATGTTT
Features (pLannotate 1.2.2; 18 found; start..end, strand, type, name):
     79..122     +  misc_RNA       gRNA scaffold (fragment): guide RNA scaffold for the Streptococcus pyogenes CRISPR/Cas9 system
    169..454     +  enhancer       CMV enhancer: human cytomegalovirus immediate early enhancer; contains an 18-bp deletion relative to the standard CMV enhancer
    456..733     +  promoter       chicken β-actin promoter: No description available
    734..962     +  intron         hybrid intron: hybrid between chicken β-actin (CBA) and minute virus of mice (MMV) introns (Gray et al., 2011)
   1100..2701    +  CDS            Cas9(N): N-terminal portion of Streptococcus pyogenes Cas9 (Zetsche et al., 2015)
   2702..5200    +  CDS            Cas9(C): C-terminal portion of Streptococcus pyogenes Cas9 (Zetsche et al., 2015)
   5201..5248    +  CDS            nucleoplasmin NLS: bipartite nuclear localization signal from nucleoplasmin
   5282..5393    +  polyA_signal   bGH poly(A) signal: bovine growth hormone polyadenylation signal
   5498..5638    +  repeat_region  AAV2 ITR: inverted terminal repeat of adeno-associated virus serotype 2 inverted
   5643..5694    -  misc_feature   bom (fragment): basis of mobility region from pBR322
   5713..6093    +  rep_origin     M13 ori (sequence partly withheld): M13 bacteriophage origin of replication; arrow indicates direction of (+) strand synthesis
   6169..6218    -  misc_feature   bom (fragment): basis of mobility region from pBR322
   6320..6355    -  CDS            rop (fragment): Rop protein, which maintains plasmids at low copy number; rop
   6450..6554    +  promoter       AmpR promoter: bla
   6555..7415    +  CDS            AmpR: β-lactamase; bla; confers resistance to ampicillin, carbenicillin, and related antibiotics
   7586..8174    +  rep_origin     ori: high-copy-number ColE1/pMB1/pBR322/pUC origin of replication
   8236..8476    +  promoter       U6 promoter: RNA polymerase III promoter for human U6 snRNA
   8505..72      +  misc_RNA       gRNA scaffold (across the origin): guide RNA scaffold for the Streptococcus pyogenes CRISPR/Cas9 system
