>Addgene plasmid #113779 | pZFP3.1.0-gDNA | addgene full sequence | sequence record 230570 | Addgene NGS Result
TAGAGCTAGAAATAGCAAGTTAAAATAAGGCTAGTCCGTTATCAACTTGAAAAAGTGGCACCGAGTCGGT
GCTTTTTTGTTTTAGAGCTAGAAATAGCAAGTTAAAATAAGGCTAGTCCGTTTTTAGCGCGTGCGCCAAT
TCTGCAGACAAATGGCTCTAGAGGTACCCGTTACATAACTTACGGTAAATGGCCCGCCTGGCTGACCGCC
CAACGACCCCCGCCCATTGACGTCAATAGTAACGCCAATAGGGACTTTCCATTGACGTCAATGGGTGGAG
TATTTACGGTAAACTGCCCACTTGGCAGTACATCAAGTGTATCATATGCCAAGTACGCCCCCTATTGACG
TCAATGACGGTAAATGGCCCGCCTGGCATTGTGCCCAGTACATGACCTTATGGGACTTTCCTACTTGGCA
GTACATCTACGTATTAGTCATCGCTATTACCATGGTCGAGGTGAGCCCCACGTTCTGCTTCACTCTCCCC
ATCTCCCCCCCCTCCCCACCCCCAATTTTGTATTTATTTATTTTTTAATTATTTTGTGCAGCGATGGGGG
CGGGGGGGGGCGGAGAGGTGCGGCGGCAGCCAATCAGAGCGGCGCGCTCCGAAAGTTTCCTTTTATGGCG
AGGCGGCGGCGGCGGCGGCCCTATAAAAAGCGAAGCGCGCGGCGGGCGGGAGTCGCTGCGCGCTGCCTTC
GCCCCGTGCCCCGCTCCGCCGCCGCCTCGCGCCGCCCGCCCCGGCTCTGACTGACCGCGTTACTCCCACA
GGTGAGCGGGCGGGACGGCCCTTCTCCTCCGGGCTGTAATTAGCTGAGCAAGAGGTAAGGGTTTAAGGGA
TGGTTGGTTGGTGGGGTATTAATGTTTAATTACCTGGAGCACCTGCCTGAAATCACTTTTTTTCAGGTTG
GACCGGTGCCACCATGGACTATAAGGACCACGACGGAGACTACAAGGATCATGATATTGATTACAAAGAC
GATGACGATAAGATGGCCCCAAAGAAGAAGCGGAAGGTCGGTATCCACGGAGTCCCAGCAGCCGACAAGA
AGTACAGCATCGGCCTGGACATCGGCACCAACTCTGTGGGCTGGGCCGTGATCACCGACGAGTACAAGGT
GCCCAGCAAGAAATTCAAGGTGCTGGGCAACACCGACCGGCACAGCATCAAGAAGAACCTGATCGGAGCC
CTGCTGTTCGACAGCGGCGAAACAGCCGAGGCCACCCGGCTGAAGAGAACCGCCAGAAGAAGATACACCA
GACGGAAGAACCGGATCTGCTATCTGCAAGAGATCTTCAGCAACGAGATGGCCAAGGTGGACGACAGCTT
CTTCCACAGACTGGAAGAGTCCTTCCTGGTGGAAGAGGATAAGAAGCACGAGCGGCACCCCATCTTCGGC
AACATCGTGGACGAGGTGGCCTACCACGAGAAGTACCCCACCATCTACCACCTGAGAAAGAAACTGGTGG
ACAGCACCGACAAGGCCGACCTGCGGCTGATCTATCTGGCCCTGGCCCACATGATCAAGTTCCGGGGCCA
CTTCCTGATCGAGGGCGACCTGAACCCCGACAACAGCGACGTGGACAAGCTGTTCATCCAGCTGGTGCAG
ACCTACAACCAGCTGTTCGAGGAAAACCCCATCAACGCCAGCGGCGTGGACGCCAAGGCCATCCTGTCTG
CCAGACTGAGCAAGAGCAGACGGCTGGAAAATCTGATCGCCCAGCTGCCCGGCGAGAAGAAGAATGGCCT
GTTCGGAAACCTGATTGCCCTGAGCCTGGGCCTGACCCCCAACTTCAAGAGCAACTTCGACCTGGCCGAG
GATGCCAAACTGCAGCTGAGCAAGGACACCTACGACGACGACCTGGACAACCTGCTGGCCCAGATCGGCG
ACCAGTACGCCGACCTGTTTCTGGCCGCCAAGAACCTGTCCGACGCCATCCTGCTGAGCGACATCCTGAG
AGTGAACACCGAGATCACCAAGGCCCCCCTGAGCGCCTCTATGATCAAGAGATACGACGAGCACCACCAG
GACCTGACCCTGCTGAAAGCTCTCGTGCGGCAGCAGCTGCCTGAGAAGTACAAAGAGATTTTCTTCGACC
AGAGCAAGAACGGCTACGCCGGCTACATTGACGGCGGAGCCAGCCAGGAAGAGTTCTACAAGTTCATCAA
GCCCATCCTGGAAAAGATGGACGGCACCGAGGAACTGCTCGTGAAGCTGAACAGAGAGGACCTGCTGCGG
AAGCAGCGGACCTTCGACAACGGCAGCATCCCCCACCAGATCCACCTGGGAGAGCTGCACGCCATTCTGC
GGCGGCAGGAAGATTTTTACCCATTCCTGAAGGACAACCGGGAAAAGATCGAGAAGATCCTGACCTTCCG
CATCCCCTACTACGTGGGCCCTCTGGCCAGGGGAAACAGCAGATTCGCCTGGATGACCAGAAAGAGCGAG
GAAACCATCACCCCCTGGAACTTCGAGGAAGTGGTGGACAAGGGCGCTTCCGCCCAGAGCTTCATCGAGC
GGATGACCAACTTCGATAAGAACCTGCCCAACGAGAAGGTGCTGCCCAAGCACAGCCTGCTGTACGAGTA
CTTCACCGTGTATAACGAGCTGACCAAAGTGAAATACGTGACCGAGGGAATGAGAAAGCCCGCCTTCCTG
AGCGGCGAGCAGAAAAAGGCCATCGTGGACCTGCTGTTCAAGACCAACCGGAAAGTGACCGTGAAGCAGC
TGAAAGAGGACTACTTCAAGAAAATCGAGTGCTTCGACTCCGTGGAAATCTCCGGCGTGGAAGATCGGTT
CAACGCCTCCCTGGGCACATACCACGATCTGCTGAAAATTATCAAGGACAAGGACTTCCTGGACAATGAG
GAAAACGAGGACATTCTGGAAGATATCGTGCTGACCCTGACACTGTTTGAGGACAGAGAGATGATCGAGG
AACGGCTGAAAACCTATGCCCACCTGTTCGACGACAAAGTGATGAAGCAGCTGAAGCGGCGGAGATACAC
CGGCTGGGGCAGGCTGAGCCGGAAGCTGATCAACGGCATCCGGGACAAGCAGTCCGGCAAGACAATCCTG
GATTTCCTGAAGTCCGACGGCTTCGCCAACAGAAACTTCATGCAGCTGATCCACGACGACAGCCTGACCT
TTAAAGAGGACATCCAGAAAGCCCAGGTGTCCGGCCAGGGCGATAGCCTGCACGAGCACATTGCCAATCT
GGCCGGCAGCCCCGCCATTAAGAAGGGCATCCTGCAGACAGTGAAGGTGGTGGACGAGCTCGTGAAAGTG
ATGGGCCGGCACAAGCCCGAGAACATCGTGATCGAAATGGCCAGAGAGAACCAGACCACCCAGAAGGGAC
AGAAGAACAGCCGCGAGAGAATGAAGCGGATCGAAGAGGGCATCAAAGAGCTGGGCAGCCAGATCCTGAA
AGAACACCCCGTGGAAAACACCCAGCTGCAGAACGAGAAGCTGTACCTGTACTACCTGCAGAATGGGCGG
GATATGTACGTGGACCAGGAACTGGACATCAACCGGCTGTCCGACTACGATGTGGACCATATCGTGCCTC
AGAGCTTTCTGAAGGACGACTCCATCGACAACAAGGTGCTGACCAGAAGCGACAAGAACCGGGGCAAGAG
CGACAACGTGCCCTCCGAAGAGGTCGTGAAGAAGATGAAGAACTACTGGCGGCAGCTGCTGAACGCCAAG
CTGATTACCCAGAGAAAGTTCGACAATCTGACCAAGGCCGAGAGAGGCGGCCTGAGCGAACTGGATAAGG
CCGGCTTCATCAAGAGACAGCTGGTGGAAACCCGGCAGATCACAAAGCACGTGGCACAGATCCTGGACTC
CCGGATGAACACTAAGTACGACGAGAATGACAAGCTGATCCGGGAAGTGAAAGTGATCACCCTGAAGTCC
AAGCTGGTGTCCGATTTCCGGAAGGATTTCCAGTTTTACAAAGTGCGCGAGATCAACAACTACCACCACG
CCCACGACGCCTACCTGAACGCCGTCGTGGGAACCGCCCTGATCAAAAAGTACCCTAAGCTGGAAAGCGA
GTTCGTGTACGGCGACTACAAGGTGTACGACGTGCGGAAGATGATCGCCAAGAGCGAGCAGGAAATCGGC
AAGGCTACCGCCAAGTACTTCTTCTACAGCAACATCATGAACTTTTTCAAGACCGAGATTACCCTGGCCA
ACGGCGAGATCCGGAAGCGGCCTCTGATCGAGACAAACGGCGAAACCGGGGAGATCGTGTGGGATAAGGG
CCGGGATTTTGCCACCGTGCGGAAAGTGCTGAGCATGCCCCAAGTGAATATCGTGAAAAAGACCGAGGTG
CAGACAGGCGGCTTCAGCAAAGAGTCTATCCTGCCCAAGAGGAACAGCGATAAGCTGATCGCCAGAAAGA
AGGACTGGGACCCTAAGAAGTACGGCGGCTTCGACAGCCCCACCGTGGCCTATTCTGTGCTGGTGGTGGC
CAAAGTGGAAAAGGGCAAGTCCAAGAAACTGAAGAGTGTGAAAGAGCTGCTGGGGATCACCATCATGGAA
AGAAGCAGCTTCGAGAAGAATCCCATCGACTTTCTGGAAGCCAAGGGCTACAAAGAAGTGAAAAAGGACC
TGATCATCAAGCTGCCTAAGTACTCCCTGTTCGAGCTGGAAAACGGCCGGAAGAGAATGCTGGCCTCTGC
CGGCGAACTGCAGAAGGGAAACGAACTGGCCCTGCCCTCCAAATATGTGAACTTCCTGTACCTGGCCAGC
CACTATGAGAAGCTGAAGGGCTCCCCCGAGGATAATGAGCAGAAACAGCTGTTTGTGGAACAGCACAAGC
ACTACCTGGACGAGATCATCGAGCAGATCAGCGAGTTCTCCAAGAGAGTGATCCTGGCCGACGCTAATCT
GGACAAAGTGCTGTCCGCCTACAACAAGCACCGGGATAAGCCCATCAGAGAGCAGGCCGAGAATATCATC
CACCTGTTTACCCTGACCAATCTGGGAGCCCCTGCCGCCTTCAAGTACTTTGACACCACCATCGACCGGA
AGAGGTACACCAGCACCAAAGAGGTGCTGGACGCCACCCTGATCCACCAGAGCATCACCGGCCTGTACGA
GACACGGATCGACCTGTCTCAGCTGGGAGGCGACAAAAGGCCGGCGGCCACGAAAAAGGCCGGCCAGGCA
AAAAAGAAAAAGTAAGAATTCCTAGAGCTCGCTGATCAGCCTCGACTGTGCCTTCTAGTTGCCAGCCATC
TGTTGTTTGCCCCTCCCCCGTGCCTTCCTTGACCCTGGAAGGTGCCACTCCCACTGTCCTTTCCTAATAA
AATGAGGAAATTGCATCGCATTGTCTGAGTAGGTGTCATTCTATTCTGGGGGGTGGGGTGGGGCAGGACA
GCAAGGGGGAGGATTGGGAAGAGAATAGCAGGCATGCTGGGGAGCGGCCGCAGGAACCCCTAGTGATGGA
GTTGGCCACTCCCTCTCTGCGCGCTCGCTCGCTCACTGAGGCCGGGCGACCAAAGGTCGCCCGACGCCCG
GGCTTTGCCCGGGCGGCCTCAGTGAGCGAGCGAGCGCGCAGCTGCCTGCAGGGGCGCCTGATGCGGTATT
TTCTCCTTACGCATCTGTGCGGTATTTCACACCGCATA
[95 nt withheld, positions 5639-5733]
T
[46 nt withheld, positions 5735-5780]
C
[141 nt withheld, positions 5782-5922]
CCTTTGACGTTGGAGTCCACGTTCTTT
[37 nt withheld, positions 5950-5986]
ACTCTATCTCGGGCTATTCTTTTGATTTATAAGGGATTTTGCCGATTTCGGTCTATTGGTTAAAAAATGA
GCTGATTTAACAAAAATTTAACGCGAATTTTAACAAAATATTAACGTTTACAATTTTATGGTGCACTCTC
AGTACAATCTGCTCTGATGCCGCATAGTTAAGCCAGCCCCGACACCCGCCAACACCCGCTGACGCGCCCT
GACGGGCTTGTCTGCTCCCGGCATCCGCTTACAGACAAGCTGTGACCGTCTCCGGGAGCTGCATGTGTCA
GAGGTTTTCACCGTCATCACCGAAACGCGCGAGACGAAAGGGCCTCGTGATACGCCTATTTTTATAGGTT
AATGTCATGATAATAATGGTTTCTTAGACGTCAGGTGGCACTTTTCGGGGAAATGTGCGCGGAACCCCTA
TTTGTTTATTTTTCTAAATACATTCAAATATGTATCCGCTCATGAGACAATAACCCTGATAAATGCTTCA
ATAATATTGAAAAAGGAAGAGTATGAGTATTCAACATTTCCGTGTCGCCCTTATTCCCTTTTTTGCGGCA
TTTTGCCTTCCTGTTTTTGCTCACCCAGAAACGCTGGTGAAAGTAAAAGATGCTGAAGATCAGTTGGGTG
CACGAGTGGGTTACATCGAACTGGATCTCAACAGCGGTAAGATCCTTGAGAGTTTTCGCCCCGAAGAACG
TTTTCCAATGATGAGCACTTTTAAAGTTCTGCTATGTGGCGCGGTATTATCCCGTATTGACGCCGGGCAA
GAGCAACTCGGTCGCCGCATACACTATTCTCAGAATGACTTGGTTGAGTACTCACCAGTCACAGAAAAGC
ATCTTACGGATGGCATGACAGTAAGAGAATTATGCAGTGCTGCCATAACCATGAGTGATAACACTGCGGC
CAACTTACTTCTGACAACGATCGGAGGACCGAAGGAGCTAACCGCTTTTTTGCACAACATGGGGGATCAT
GTAACTCGCCTTGATCGTTGGGAACCGGAGCTGAATGAAGCCATACCAAACGACGAGCGTGACACCACGA
TGCCTGTAGCAATGGCAACAACGTTGCGCAAACTATTAACTGGCGAACTACTTACTCTAGCTTCCCGGCA
ACAATTAATAGACTGGATGGAGGCGGATAAAGTTGCAGGACCACTTCTGCGCTCGGCCCTTCCGGCTGGC
TGGTTTATTGCTGATAAATCTGGAGCCGGTGAGCGTGGAAGCCGCGGTATCATTGCAGCACTGGGGCCAG
ATGGTAAGCCCTCCCGTATCGTAGTTATCTACACGACGGGGAGTCAGGCAACTATGGATGAACGAAATAG
ACAGATCGCTGAGATAGGTGCCTCACTGATTAAGCATTGGTAACTGTCAGACCAAGTTTACTCATATATA
CTTTAGATTGATTTAAAACTTCATTTTTAATTTAAAAGGATCTAGGTGAAGATCCTTTTTGATAATCTCA
TGACCAAAATCCCTTAACGTGAGTTTTCGTTCCACTGAGCGTCAGACCCCGTAGAAAAGATCAAAGGATC
TTCTTGAGATCCTTTTTTTCTGCGCGTAATCTGCTGCTTGCAAACAAAAAAACCACCGCTACCAGCGGTG
GTTTGTTTGCCGGATCAAGAGCTACCAACTCTTTTTCCGAAGGTAACTGGCTTCAGCAGAGCGCAGATAC
CAAATACTGTTCTTCTAGTGTAGCCGTAGTTAGGCCACCACTTCAAGAACTCTGTAGCACCGCCTACATA
CCTCGCTCTGCTAATCCTGTTACCAGTGGCTGCTGCCAGTGGCGATAAGTCGTGTCTTACCGGGTTGGAC
TCAAGACGATAGTTACCGGATAAGGCGCAGCGGTCGGGCTGAACGGGGGGTTCGTGCACACAGCCCAGCT
TGGAGCGAACGACCTACACCGAACTGAGATACCTACAGCGTGAGCTATGAGAAAGCGCCACGCTTCCCGA
AGGGAGAAAGGCGGACAGGTATCCGGTAAGCGGCAGGGTCGGAACAGGAGAGCGCACGAGGGAGCTTCCA
GGGGGAAACGCCTGGTATCTTTATAGTCCTGTCGGGTTTCGCCACCTCTGACTTGAGCGTCGATTTTTGT
GATGCTCGTCAGGGGGGCGGAGCCTATGGAAAAACGCCAGCAACGCGGCCTTTTTACGGTTCCTGGCCTT
TTGCTGGCCTTTTGCTCACATGTGAGGGCCTATTTCCCATGATTCCTTCATATTTGCATATACGATACAA
GGCTGTTAGAGAGATAATTGGAATTAATTTGACTGTAAACACAAAGATATTAGTACAAAATACGTGACGT
AGAAAGTAATAATTTCTTGGGTAGTTTGCAGTTTTAAAATTATGTTTTAAAATGGACTATCATATGCTTA
CCGTAACTTGAAAGTATTTCGATTTCTTGGCTTTATATATCTTGTGGAAAGGACGAAACACCGTATGGAG
TAATCTGCAAAATGTTT
Features (pLannotate 1.2.2; 19 found; start..end, strand, type, name):
     79..122     +  misc_RNA       gRNA scaffold (fragment): guide RNA scaffold for the Streptococcus pyogenes CRISPR/Cas9 system
    169..454     +  enhancer       CMV enhancer: human cytomegalovirus immediate early enhancer; contains an 18-bp deletion relative to the standard CMV enhancer
    456..570     +  promoter       chicken β-actin promoter (fragment): contains a 21-bp deletion relative to the standard chicken β-actin promoter
    557..678     +  promoter       chicken β-actin promoter (fragment): contains a 21-bp deletion relative to the standard chicken β-actin promoter
    679..906     +  intron         hybrid intron: hybrid between chicken β-actin (CBA) and minute virus of mice (MMV) introns (Gray et al., 2011)
   1044..2645    +  CDS            Cas9(N): N-terminal portion of Streptococcus pyogenes Cas9 (Zetsche et al., 2015)
   2646..5144    +  CDS            Cas9(C): C-terminal portion of Streptococcus pyogenes Cas9 (Zetsche et al., 2015)
   5145..5192    +  CDS            nucleoplasmin NLS: bipartite nuclear localization signal from nucleoplasmin
   5226..5337    +  polyA_signal   bGH poly(A) signal: bovine growth hormone polyadenylation signal
   5442..5582    +  repeat_region  AAV2 ITR: inverted terminal repeat of adeno-associated virus serotype 2 inverted
   5587..5638    -  misc_feature   bom (fragment): basis of mobility region from pBR322
   5657..6112    +  rep_origin     f1 ori (sequence partly withheld): f1 bacteriophage origin of replication; arrow indicates direction of (+) strand synthesis
   6113..6162    -  misc_feature   bom (fragment): basis of mobility region from pBR322
   6264..6299    -  CDS            rop (fragment): Rop protein, which maintains plasmids at low copy number; rop
   6394..6498    +  promoter       AmpR promoter: bla
   6499..7359    +  CDS            AmpR: β-lactamase; bla; confers resistance to ampicillin, carbenicillin, and related antibiotics
   7530..8118    +  rep_origin     ori: high-copy-number ColE1/pMB1/pBR322/pUC origin of replication
   8180..8420    +  promoter       U6 promoter: RNA polymerase III promoter for human U6 snRNA
   8450..72      +  misc_RNA       gRNA scaffold (across the origin): guide RNA scaffold for the Streptococcus pyogenes CRISPR/Cas9 system
