[The description below was written by a language model from this plasmid's Addgene catalogue record and pLannotate feature annotations shown in this document.]
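Description:
pZFP3.1.0-gDNA is a mammalian CRISPR expression plasmid built on the pX330 backbone, delivering both Streptococcus pyogenes Cas9 and a single guide RNA directed against the human transcription factor gene ZFP3 (also known as ZNF752). It is maintained in E. coli as a high-copy plasmid through a ColE1/pUC-type origin and selected with ampicillin via the β-lactamase gene. A filamentous phage origin (annotated as f1 or M13) is also present, along with short pBR322-derived bom and rop remnants and a single AAV2 ITR carried over from the parental vector. With only one ITR annotated, nothing in the record suggests the plasmid is meant for AAV packaging.

The plasmid carries two expression units. A human U6 RNA polymerase III promoter drives the guide RNA. The 20-nucleotide ZFP3 target sequence was inserted between BbsI sites, which were destroyed during cloning, directly upstream of the S. pyogenes gRNA scaffold. The PAM belongs to the genomic target and is not part of the plasmid. Cas9 is transcribed from a hybrid promoter made up of the CMV enhancer, the chicken β-actin promoter and a hybrid CBA/MVM intron. The coding sequence, which the software annotates as contiguous N- and C-terminal portions, ends in a nucleoplasmin bipartite nuclear localization signal and is followed by the bovine growth hormone polyadenylation signal.

The depositor's sequence and the repository's sequencing result differ slightly in length (8,508 versus 8,453 nt). The difference appears to fall mainly within the chicken β-actin promoter region, and the feature layout is otherwise the same. The depositor indicates the plasmid is to be used with a companion plasmid, pZFP3-donor, which implies Cas9 cutting at ZFP3 paired with a repair template, although the record does not describe the intended edit.
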