Addgene plasmid #113779: pZFP3.1.0-gDNA
Purpose: CRISPR plasmid for expression of Cas9 and gRNA targeting human transcription factor ZFP3
Depositing lab: Kevin White. Depositing organization: University of Chicago.
Backbone
  Vector backbone: pX330
  Backbone manufacturer: Zhang lab (Addgene plasmid ID: 42230)
  Vector type: Mammalian Expression, CRISPR
Growth in bacteria
  Bacterial resistance: Ampicillin, 100 μg/mL
  Growth temperature: 37°C
  Growth strain: DH5alpha
  Copy number: High Copy
Gene/Insert
  Gene/Insert name: ZFP3
  gRNA/shRNA sequence: TATGGAGTAATCTGCAAAAT AGG
  Species: H. sapiens (human)
  Entrez Gene: ZFP3 (a.k.a. ZNF752, FLJ30726)
  Cloning method: Restriction Enzyme; 5′ cloning site BbsI (destroyed during cloning); 3′ cloning site BbsI (destroyed during cloning)
  Sequencing primers: 5′ hU6-F (5'-GAGGGCCTATTTCCCATGATT-3')
Terms and licenses: Academic/Nonprofit Terms; Industry Terms: Not Available to Industry
Depositor comments: gRNA sequence listed includes 20 nucleotide target sequence, followed by the uncloned PAM sequence. The PAM sequence is not present in the plasmid. Use with plasmid pZFP3-donor
How to cite: pZFP3.1.0-gDNA was a gift from Kevin White (Addgene plasmid # 113779 ; http://n2t.net/addgene:113779 ; RRID:Addgene_113779)
